>Addgene plasmid #163059 | pMOS015: mito-roGFP2-Orp1 H2O2 oxidation sensor (mitochondrial) | addgene full sequence | sequence record 325080 | Addgene NGS Result
GGGTCTCTCTGGTTAGACCAGATCTGAGCCTGGGAGCTCTCTGGCTAACTAGGGAACCCACTGCTTAAGC
CTCAATAAAGCTTGCCTTGAGTGCTTCAAGTAGTGTGTGCCCGTCTGTTGTGTGACTCTGGTAACTAGAG
ATCCCTCAGACCCTTTTAGTCAGTGTGGAAAATCTCTAGCAGTGGCGCCCGAACAGGGACTTGAAAGCGA
AAGGGAAACCAGAGGAGCTCTCTCGACGCAGGACTCGGCTTGCTGAAGCGCGCACGGCAAGAGGCGAGGG
GCGGCGACTGGTGAGTACGCCAAAAATTTTGACTAGCGGAGGCTAGAAGGAGAGAGATGGGTGCGAGAGC
GTCAGTATTAAGCGGGGGAGAATTAGATCGCGATGGGAAAAAATTCGGTTAAGGCCAGGGGGAAAGAAAA
AATATAAATTAAAACATATAGTATGGGCAAGCAGGGAGCTAGAACGATTCGCAGTTAATCCTGGCCTGTT
AGAAACATCAGAAGGCTGTAGACAAATACTGGGACAGCTACAACCATCCCTTCAGACAGGATCAGAAGAA
CTTAGATCATTATATAATACAGTAGCAACCCTCTATTGTGTGCATCAAAGGATAGAGATAAAAGACACCA
AGGAAGCTTTAGACAAGATAGAGGAAGAGCAAAACAAAAGTAAGACCACCGCACAGCAAGCGGCCGCTGA
TCTTCAGACCTGGAGGAGGAGATATGAGGGACAATTGGAGAAGTGAATTATATAAATATAAAGTAGTAAA
AATTGAACCATTAGGAGTAGCACCCACCAAGGCAAAGAGAAGAGTGGTGCAGAGAGAAAAAAGAGCAGTG
GGAATAGGAGCTTTGTTCCTTGGGTTCTTGGGAGCAGCAGGAAGCACTATGGGCGCAGCGTCAATGACGC
TGACGGTACAGGCCAGACAATTATTGTCTGGTATAGTGCAGCAGCAGAACAATTTGCTGAGGGCTATTGA
GGCGCAACAGCATCTGTTGCAACTCACAGTCTGGGGCATCAAGCAGCTCCAGGCAAGAATCCTGGCTGTG
GAAAGATACCTAAAGGATCAACAGCTCCTGGGGATTTGGGGTTGCTCTGGAAAACTCATTTGCACCACTG
CTGTGCCTTGGAATGCTAGTTGGAGTAATAAATCTCTGGAACAGATTTGGAATCACACGACCTGGATGGA
GTGGGACAGAGAAATTAACAATTACACAAGCTTAATACACTCCTTAATTGAAGAATCGCAAAACCAGCAA
GAAAAGAATGAACAAGAATTATTGGAATTAGATAAATGGGCAAGTTTGTGGAATTGGTTTAACATAACAA
ATTGGCTGTGGTATATAAAATTATTCATAATGATAGTAGGAGGCTTGGTAGGTTTAAGAATAGTTTTTGC
TGTACTTTCTATAGTGAATAGAGTTAGGCAGGGATATTCACCATTATCGTTTCAGACCCACCTCCCAACC
CCGAGGGGACCCTTGCGCCTTTTCCAAGGCAGCCCTGGGTTTGCGCAGGGACGCGGCTGCTCTGGGCGTG
GTTCCGGGAAACGCAGCGGCGCCGACCCTGGGTCTCGCACATTCTTCACGTCCGTTCGCAGCGTCACCCG
GATCTTCGCCGCTACCCTTGTGGGCCCCCCGGCGACGCTTCCTGCTCCGCCCCTAAGTCGGGAAGGTTCC
TTGCGGTTCGCGGCGTGCCGGACGTGACAAACGGAAGCCGCACGTCTCACTAGTACCCTCGCAGACGGAC
AGCGCCAGGGAGCAATGGCAGCGCGCCGACCGCGATGGGCTGTGGCCAATAGCGGCTGCTCAGCAGGGCG
CGCCGAGAGCAGCGGCCGGGAAGGGGCGGTGCGGGAGGCGGGGTGTGGGGCGGTAGTGTGGGCCCTGTTC
CTGCCCGCGCGGTGTTCCGCATTCTGCAAGCCTCCGGAGCGCACGTCGGCAGTCGGCTCCCTCGTTGACC
GAATCACCGACCTCTCTCCCCAGGGGGTACCACCATGGCCAAGCCTTTGTCTCAAGAAGAATCCACCCTC
ATTGAAAGAGCAACGGCTACAATCAACAGCATCCCCATCTCTGAAGACTACAGCGTCGCCAGCGCAGCTC
TCTCTAGCGACGGCCGCATCTTCACTGGTGTCAATGTATATCATTTTACTGGGGGACCTTGTGCAGAACT
CGTGGTGCTGGGCACTGCTGCTGCTGCGGCAGCTGGCAACCTGACTTGTATCGTCGCGATCGGAAATGAG
AACAGGGGCATCTTGAGCCCCTGCGGACGGTGCCGACAGGTGCTTCTCGATCTGCATCCTGGGATCAAAG
CCATAGTGAAGGACAGTGATGGACAGCCGACGGCAGTTGGGATTCGTGAATTGCTGCCCTCTGGTTATGT
GTGGGAGGGCCTGCAGCTGCAGTAGTAAGAATTCTAGATCTTGAGACAAATGGCAGTATTCATCCACAAT
TTTAAAAGAAAAGGGGGGATTGGGGGGTACAGTGCAGGGGAAAGAATAGTAGACATAATAGCAACAGACA
TACAAACTAAAGAATTACAAAAACAAATTACAAAAATTCAAAATTTTCGGGTTTATTACAGGGACAGCAG
AGATCCACTTTGGCGCCGGCTCGAGGGGGCCCGGGGTTATTAATAGTAATCAATTACGGGGTCATTAGTT
CATAGCCCATATATGGAGTTCCGCGTTACATAACTTACGGTAAATGGCCCGCCTGGCTGACCGCCCAACG
ACCCCCGCCCATTGACGTCAATAATGACGTATGTTCCCATAGTAACGCCAATAGGGACTTTCCATTGACG
TCAATGGGTGGAGTATTTACGGTAAACTGCCCACTTGGCAGTACATCAAGTGTATCATATGCCAAGTACG
CCCCCTATTGACGTCAATGACGGTAAATGGCCCGCCTGGCATTATGCCCAGTACATGACCTTATGGGACT
TTCCTACTTGGCAGTACATCTACGTATTAGTCATCGCTATTACCATGGTGATGCGGTTTTGGCAGTACAT
CAATGGGCGTGGATAGCGGTTTGACTCACGGGGATTTCCAAGTCTCCACCCCATTGACGTCAATGGGAGT
TTGTTTTGGCACCAAAATCAACGGGACTTTCCAAAATGTCGTAACAACTCCGCCCCATTGACGCAAATGG
GCGGTAGGCGTGTACGGTGGGAGGTCTATATAAGCAGAGCTCTCTGGCTAACTGTCGGGATCAACAAGTT
TGTACAAAAAAGCAGGCTTTAAAGGAACCAATTCAGTCGACTGGATCTGCGGCCGCATGTCCGTCCTGAC
GCCGCTGCTGCTGCGGGGCTTGACAGGCTCGGCCCGGCGGCTCCCAGTGCCGCGCGCCAAGATCCATTCG
TTGCCGCCGGGATCCGTGAGCAAGGGCGAGGAGCTGTTCACCGGGGTGGTGCCCATCCTGGTCGAGCTGG
ACGGCGACGTAAACGGCCACAAGTTCAGCGTGTCCGGCGAGGGCGAGGGCGATGCCACCTACGGCAAGCT
GACCCTGAAGTTCATCTCCACCACCGGCAAGCTGCCCGTGCCCTGGCCCACCCTCGTGACCACCCTGACC
TACGGCGTGCAGTGCTTCAGCCGCTACCCCGACCACATGAAGCAGCACGACTTCTTCAAGTCCGCCATGC
CCGAAGGCTACGTCCAGGAGCGCACCATCTTCTTCAAGGACGACGGCAACTACAAGACCCGCGCCGAGGT
GAAGTTCGAGGGCGACACCCTGGTGAACCGCATCGAGCTGAAGGGCATCGACTTCAAGGAGGACGGCAAC
ATCCTGGGGCACAAGCTGGAGTACAACTACAACTGCCACAACGTCTATATCATGGCCGACAAGCAGAAGA
ACGGCATCAAGGTGAACTTCAAGATCCGCCACAACATCGAGGACGGCAGCGTGCAGCTCGCCGACCACTA
CCAGCAGAACACCCCCATCGGCGACGGCCCCGTGCTGCTGCCCGACAACCACTACCTGAGCACCTGCTCC
GCCCTGAGCAAAGACCCCAACGAGAAGCGCGATCACATGGTCCTGCTGGAGTTCGTGACCGCCGCCGGGA
TCACTCTCGGCATGGACGAGCTGTACAAGACTAGTGGTGGTTCAGGTGGTGGTGGTTCAGGTGGTGGTGG
TTCAGGTGGAGGAGGATCAGGAGGAGGAGGATCAGGAGGAGGAGGATCAGGAGGAGAATTCGATATCTCA
GAATTCTATAAGCTAGCACCTGTTGACAAGAAAGGCCAACCATTCCCCTTCGACCAATTAAAGGGAAAAG
TGGTGCTTATCGTTAATGTTGCCTCCAAATGTGGATTCACTCCTCAATACAAAGAACTAGAGGCCTTGTA
CAAACGTTATAAGGACGAAGGATTTACCATCATCGGGTTCCCATGCAACCAGTTTGGCCACCAAGAACCT
GGCTCTGATGAAGAAATTGCCCAGTTCTGCCAACTGAACTATGGCGTGACTTTCCCCATTATGAAAAAAA
TTGACGTTAATGGTGGCAATGAGGACCCTGTTTACAAGTTTTTGAAGAGCCAAAAATCCGGTATGTTGGG
CTTGAGAGGTATCAAATGGAATTTTGAAAAATTCTTAGTCGATAAAAAGGGTAAAGTGTACGAAAGATAC
TCTTCACTAACCAAACCTTCTTCGTTGTCCGAAACCATCGAAGAACTTTTGAAAGAGGTGGAATAGTCTA
GACCCAGCTTTCTTGTACAAAGTGGTTGGTAAGCCTATCCCTAACCCTCTCCTCGGTCTCGATTCTACGT
AGTAATGAGCTAGCGCTAACCGGTGGCGCGTTAAGTCGACAATCAACCTCTGGATTACAAAATTTGTGAA
AGATTGACTGGTATTCTTAACTATGTTGCTCCTTTTACGCTATGTGGATACGCTGCTTTAATGCCTTTGT
ATCATGCTATTGCTTCCCGTATGGCTTTCATTTTCTCCTCCTTGTATAAATCCTGGTTGCTGTCTCTTTA
TGAGGAGTTGTGGCCCGTTGTCAGGCAACGTGGCGTGGTGTGCACTGTGTTTGCTGACGCAACCCCCACT
GGTTGGGGCATTGCCACCACCTGTCAGCTCCTTTCCGGGACTTTCGCTTTCCCCCTCCCTATTGCCACGG
CGGAACTCATCGCCGCCTGCCTTGCCCGCTGCTGGACAGGGGCTCGGCTGTTGGGCACTGACAATTCCGT
GGTGTTGTCGGGGAAATCATCGTCCTTTCCTTGGCTGCTCGCCTGTGTTGCCACCTGGATTCTGCGCGGG
ACGTCCTTCTGCTACGTCCCTTCGGCCCTCAATCCAGCGGACCTTCCTTCCCGCGGCCTGCTGCCGGCTC
TGCGGCCTCTTCCGCGTCTTCGCCTTCGCCCTCAGACGAGTCGGATCTCCCTTTGGGCCGCCTCCCCGCG
TCGACTTTAAGACCAATGACTTACAAGGCAGCTGTAGATCTTAGCCACTTTTTAAAAGAAAAGGGGGGAC
TGGAAGGGCTAATTCACTCCCAACGAAGACAAGATCTGCTTTTTGCTTGTACTGGGTCTCTCTGGTTAGA
CCAGATCTGAGCCTGGGAGCTCTCTGGCTAACTAGGGAACCCACTGCTTAAGCCTCAATAAAGCTTGCCT
TGAGTGCTTCAAGTAGTGTGTGCCCGTCTGTTGTGTGACTCTGGTAACTAGAGATCCCTCAGACCCTTTT
AGTCAGTGTGGAAAATCTCTAGCAGTACGTATAGTAGTTCATGTCATCTTATTATTCAGTATTTATAACT
TGCAAAGAAATGAATATCAGAGAGTGAGAGGAACTTGTTTATTGCAGCTTATAATGGTTACAAATAAAGC
AATAGCATCACAAATTTCACAAATAAAGCATTTTTTTCACTGCATTCTAGTTGTGGTTTGTCCAAACTCA
TCAATGTATCTTATCATGTCTGGCTCTAGCTATCCCGCCCCTAACTCCGCCCATCCCGCCCCTAACTCCG
CCCAGTTCCGCCCATTCTCCGCCCCATGGCTGACTAATTTTTTTTATTTATGCAGAGGCCGAGGCCGCCT
CGGCCTCTGAGCTATTCCAGAAGTAGTGAGGAGGCTTTTTTGGAGGCCTAGGGACGTACCCAATTCGCCC
TATAGTGAGTCGTATTACGCGCGCTCACTGGCCGTCGTTTTACAACGTCGTGACTGGGAAAACCCTGGCG
TTACCCAACTTAATCGCCTTGCAGCACATCCCCCTTTCGCCAGCTGGCGTAATAGCGAAGAGGCCCGCAC
CGATCGCCCTTCCCAACAGTTGCGCAGCCTGAATGGCGAATGGG
[124 nt withheld, positions 6275-6398]
C
[91 nt withheld, positions 6400-6490]
A
[49 nt withheld, positions 6492-6540]
CCTTTGACGTTGGAGTCCACGTTCTTT
[37 nt withheld, positions 6568-6604]
ACCCTATCTCGGTCTATTCTTTTGATTTATAAGGGATTTTGCCGATTTCGGCCTATTGGTTAAAAAATGA
GCTGATTTAACAAAAATTTAACGCGAATTTTAACAAAATATTAACGCTTACAATTTAGGTGGCACTTTTC
GGGGAAATGTGCGCGGAACCCCTATTTGTTTATTTTTCTAAATACATTCAAATATGTATCCGCTCATGAG
ACAATAACCCTGATAAATGCTTCAATAATATTGAAAAAGGAAGAGTATGAGTATTCAACATTTCCGTGTC
GCCCTTATTCCCTTTTTTGCGGCATTTTGCCTTCCTGTTTTTGCTCACCCAGAAACGCTGGTGAAAGTAA
AAGATGCTGAAGATCAGTTGGGTGCACGAGTGGGTTACATCGAACTGGATCTCAACAGCGGTAAGATCCT
TGAGAGTTTTCGCCCCGAAGAACGTTTTCCAATGATGAGCACTTTTAAAGTTCTGCTATGTGGCGCGGTA
TTATCCCGTATTGACGCCGGGCAAGAGCAACTCGGTCGCCGCATACACTATTCTCAGAATGACTTGGTTG
AGTACTCACCAGTCACAGAAAAGCATCTTACGGATGGCATGACAGTAAGAGAATTATGCAGTGCTGCCAT
AACCATGAGTGATAACACTGCGGCCAACTTACTTCTGACAACGATCGGAGGACCGAAGGAGCTAACCGCT
TTTTTGCACAACATGGGGGATCATGTAACTCGCCTTGATCGTTGGGAACCGGAGCTGAATGAAGCCATAC
CAAACGACGAGCGTGACACCACGATGCCTGTAGCAATGGCAACAACGTTGCGCAAACTATTAACTGGCGA
ACTACTTACTCTAGCTTCCCGGCAACAATTAATAGACTGGATGGAGGCGGATAAAGTTGCAGGACCACTT
CTGCGCTCGGCCCTTCCGGCTGGCTGGTTTATTGCTGATAAATCTGGAGCCGGTGAGCGTGGGTCTCGCG
GTATCATTGCAGCACTGGGGCCAGATGGTAAGCCCTCCCGTATCGTAGTTATCTACACGACGGGGAGTCA
GGCAACTATGGATGAACGAAATAGACAGATCGCTGAGATAGGTGCCTCACTGATTAAGCATTGGTAACTG
TCAGACCAAGTTTACTCATATATACTTTAGATTGATTTAAAACTTCATTTTTAATTTAAAAGGATCTAGG
TGAAGATCCTTTTTGATAATCTCATGACCAAAATCCCTTAACGTGAGTTTTCGTTCCACTGAGCGTCAGA
CCCCGTAGAAAAGATCAAAGGATCTTCTTGAGATCCTTTTTTTCTGCGCGTAATCTGCTGCTTGCAAACA
AAAAAACCACCGCTACCAGCGGTGGTTTGTTTGCCGGATCAAGAGCTACCAACTCTTTTTCCGAAGGTAA
CTGGCTTCAGCAGAGCGCAGATACCAAATACTGTTCTTCTAGTGTAGCCGTAGTTAGGCCACCACTTCAA
GAACTCTGTAGCACCGCCTACATACCTCGCTCTGCTAATCCTGTTACCAGTGGCTGCTGCCAGTGGCGAT
AAGTCGTGTCTTACCGGGTTGGACTCAAGACGATAGTTACCGGATAAGGCGCAGCGGTCGGGCTGAACGG
GGGGTTCGTGCACACAGCCCAGCTTGGAGCGAACGACCTACACCGAACTGAGATACCTACAGCGTGAGCT
ATGAGAAAGCGCCACGCTTCCCGAAGGGAGAAAGGCGGACAGGTATCCGGTAAGCGGCAGGGTCGGAACA
GGAGAGCGCACGAGGGAGCTTCCAGGGGGAAACGCCTGGTATCTTTATAGTCCTGTCGGGTTTCGCCACC
TCTGACTTGAGCGTCGATTTTTGTGATGCTCGTCAGGGGGGCGGAGCCTATGGAAAAACGCCAGCAACGC
GGCCTTTTTACGGTTCCTGGCCTTTTGCTGGCCTTTTGCTCACATGTTCTTTCCTGCGTTATCCCCTGAT
TCTGTGGATAACCGTATTACCGCCTTTGAGTGAGCTGATACCGCTCGCCGCAGCCGAACGACCGAGCGCA
GCGAGTCAGTGAGCGAGGAAGCGGAAGAGCGCCCAATACGCAAACCGCCTCTCCCCGCGCGTTGGCCGAT
TCATTAATGCAGCTGGCACGACAGGTTTCCCGACTGGAAAGCGGGCAGTGAGCGCAACGCAATTAATGTG
AGTTAGCTCACTCATTAGGCACCCCAGGCTTTACACTTTATGCTTCCGGCTCGTATGTTGTGTGGAATTG
TGAGCGGATAACAATTTCACACAGGAAACAGCTATGACCATGATTACGCCAAGCGCGCAATTAACCCTCA
CTAAAGGGAACAAAAGCTGGAGCTGCAAGCTTAATGTAGTCTTATGCAATACTCTTGTAGTCTTGCAACA
TGGTAACGATGAGTTAGCAACATGCCTTACAAGGAGAGAAAAAGCACCGTGCATGCCGATTGGTGGAAGT
AAGGTGGTACGATCGTGCCTTATTAGGAAGGCAACAGACGGGTCTGACATGGATTGGACGAACCACTGAA
TTGCCGCATTGCAGAGATATTGTATTTAAGTGCCTAGCTCGATACATAAAC
Features (pLannotate 1.2.2; 33 found; start..end, strand, type, name):
      1..181     +  LTR            5' LTR (truncated): truncated 5' long terminal repeat (LTR) from HIV-1
    228..353     +  misc_feature   HIV-1 Ψ: packaging signal of human immunodeficiency virus type 1
    337..700     +  CDS            HIV-1 gag (fragment): gag protein from human immunodeficiency virus 1; gag
    846..1079    +  misc_feature   RRE: The Rev response element (RRE) of HIV-1 allows for Rev-dependent mRNA export from the nucleus to the cytoplasm.
   1456..1482    +  CDS            Rev (fragment): human immunodeficiency virus 1 (HIV-1) Rev protein; rev; enhances nuclear export of unspliced and incompletely spliced viral mRNAs
   1483..1983    +  promoter       hPGK promoter: human phosphoglycerate kinase 1 promoter
   1995..2390    +  CDS            BSD: blasticidin S deaminase; Aspergillus terreus BSD; confers resistance to blasticidin
   2450..2567    +  misc_feature   cPPT/CTS: central polypurine tract and central termination sequence of HIV-1
   2684..2987    +  enhancer       CMV enhancer: human cytomegalovirus immediate early enhancer
   2988..3191    +  promoter       CMV promoter: human cytomegalovirus (CMV) immediate early promoter
   3214..3238    +  protein_bind   attB1: mutant version of attB; recombination site for the Gateway® BP reaction BP Clonase™
   3277..3351    +  CDS            COX8 presequence: mitochondrial presequence of human cytochrome c oxidase subunit VIII (Rizutto et al., 1989)
   3376..4089    +  CDS            EGFP: the original enhanced GFP (Yang et al., 1996) mammalian codon-optimized
   4195..4683    +  CDS            HYR1: GPX3_YEAST - Also known as GPX3 From Saccharomyces cerevisiae (strain ATCC 204508 / S288c) (Baker's yeast).
   4692..4716    -  protein_bind   attB2: mutant version of attB; recombination site for the Gateway® BP reaction BP Clonase™
   4718..4759    +  CDS            V5 tag: epitope tag from simian virus 5
   4801..5389    +  misc_feature   WPRE: woodchuck hepatitis virus posttranscriptional regulatory element
   5440..5459    +  misc_feature   cPPT/CTS (fragment): central polypurine tract and central termination sequence of HIV-1
   5461..5694    +  LTR            3' LTR (ΔU3): self-inactivating 3' long terminal repeat (LTR) from HIV-1
   5772..5893    +  polyA_signal   SV40 poly(A) signal: SV40 polyadenylation signal
   5933..6068    +  rep_origin     SV40 ori: SV40 origin of replication
   6089..6107    -  promoter       T7 promoter: promoter for bacteriophage T7 RNA polymerase
   6115..6270    +  CDS            lacZα (fragment): LacZα fragment of β-galactosidase; lacZ fragment
   6275..6703    +  rep_origin     f1 ori (sequence partly withheld): f1 bacteriophage origin of replication; arrow indicates direction of (+) strand synthesis
   6756..6860    +  promoter       AmpR promoter: bla
   6861..7721    +  CDS            AmpR: β-lactamase; bla; confers resistance to ampicillin, carbenicillin, and related antibiotics
   7892..8480    +  rep_origin     ori: high-copy-number ColE1/pMB1/pBR322/pUC origin of replication
   8663..8755    +  CDS            lacI (fragment): lac repressor; lacI; The lac repressor binds to the lac operator to inhibit transcription in E. coli. This inhibition can be relieved by adding lactose or isopropyl-β-D-thiogalactopyranoside (IPTG).
   8768..8789    +  protein_bind   CAP binding site: CAP binding activates transcription in the presence of cAMP. E. coli catabolite activator protein
   8804..8834    +  promoter       lac promoter: promoter for the E. coli lac operon
   8842..8858    +  protein_bind   lac operator: The lac repressor binds to the lac operator to inhibit transcription in E. coli. This inhibition can be relieved by adding lactose or isopropyl-β-D-thiogalactopyranoside (IPTG). lac repressor encoded by lacI
   8903..8921    +  promoter       T3 promoter: promoter for bacteriophage T3 RNA polymerase
   8949..9175    +  promoter       RSV promoter: Rous sarcoma virus enhancer/promoter
