[The description below was written by a language model from this plasmid's Addgene catalogue record and pLannotate feature annotations shown in this document.]
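Description:
pMOS015 is a lentiviral mammalian expression plasmid built on the pLX304 backbone, carrying a mitochondrially targeted version of the genetically encoded hydrogen peroxide sensor roGFP2-Orp1. It is maintained in E. coli through a high-copy ColE1/pUC-type origin and the ampicillin resistance gene; an f1 origin and an SV40 origin are also present in the backbone. The viral portion has a third-generation, self-inactivating layout. An RSV promoter drives a truncated HIV-1 5' LTR, followed by the Ψ packaging signal with a gag fragment, the Rev response element, a cPPT/CTS, and a ΔU3 3' LTR with a downstream SV40 polyadenylation signal. Packaging functions are not encoded and must be supplied in trans. Within the transfer cassette, a human PGK promoter drives blasticidin S deaminase, which allows selection of transduced mammalian cells with blasticidin.

The sensor was inserted by Gateway cloning and sits between attB1 and attB2 sites downstream of the CMV enhancer/promoter, with a WPRE after it to enhance transcript expression. The annotated open reading frame begins with the human COX8 presequence, which directs the protein to mitochondria. Next comes a GFP-derived domain, which the annotation software labels EGFP but which corresponds to the redox-sensitive roGFP2 named in the record. The final part is yeast HYR1/GPX3, also known as Orp1, a thiol peroxidase. In this sensor design, Orp1 reacts with H2O2 and relays the oxidation to roGFP2, shifting its fluorescence excitation properties to give an optical readout. A V5 tag lies just past attB2, but the record does not state whether it is translated in frame with the sensor. The construct is meant for optical monitoring of mitochondrial H2O2 in cultured cells, and it was deposited as part of a study of multiplexed fluorescent sensor recordings of cellular physiology.
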