Addgene plasmid #163059: pMOS015: mito-roGFP2-Orp1 H2O2 oxidation sensor (mitochondrial)
Purpose: mito-roGFP2-Orp1 H2O2 oxidation sensor (mitochondrial)
Depositing lab: Adam Cohen. Depositing organization: Harvard University. Publication: Multiplexed Optical Sensors in Arrayed Islands of Cells for multimodal recordings of cellular physiology. Werley CA, Boccardo S, Rigamonti A, Hansson EM, Cohen AE. Nat Commun. 2020 Aug 4;11(1):3881. doi: 10.1038/s41467-020-17607-5. PubMed 32753572.
Backbone
  Vector backbone: pLX304
  Backbone size w/o insert (bp): 9377
  Vector type: Mammalian Expression, Lentiviral
  Selectable markers: Blasticidin
Growth in bacteria
  Bacterial resistance: Ampicillin, 100 μg/mL
  Growth temperature: 30°C
  Growth strain: NEB Stable
  Copy number: High Copy
Gene/Insert
  Gene/Insert name: mito-roGFP2-Orp1
  Species: Synthetic
  Insert size (bp): 1410
  Promoter: CMV
  Cloning method: Gateway Cloning
  Sequencing primers: 5′ CMV-F; 3′ WPRE-R
Resource information
  A portion of this plasmid was derived from a plasmid made by: Tobias Dick
Terms and licenses: Academic/Nonprofit Terms; Industry Terms: Not Available to Industry
Depositor comments: Please see PMID: 19755417 for original reporter gene characterization.
How to cite: pMOS015: mito-roGFP2-Orp1 H2O2 oxidation sensor (mitochondrial) was a gift from Adam Cohen (Addgene plasmid # 163059 ; http://n2t.net/addgene:163059 ; RRID:Addgene_163059)
