>Addgene plasmid #163059 | pMOS015: mito-roGFP2-Orp1 H2O2 oxidation sensor (mitochondrial) | depositor partial sequence | sequence record 315854 | COX8TS-roGFP2-Orp1
ATGTCCGTCCTGACGCCGCTGCTGCTGCGGGGCTTGACAGGCTCGGCCCGGCGGCTCCCAGTGCCGCGCG
CCAAGATCCATTCGTTGCCGCCGGGATCCGTGAGCAAGGGCGAGGAGCTGTTCACCGGGGTGGTGCCCAT
CCTGGTCGAGCTGGACGGCGACGTAAACGGCCACAAGTTCAGCGTGTCCGGCGAGGGCGAGGGCGATGCC
ACCTACGGCAAGCTGACCCTGAAGTTCATCTCCACCACCGGCAAGCTGCCCGTGCCCTGGCCCACCCTCG
TGACCACCCTGACCTACGGCGTGCAGTGCTTCAGCCGCTACCCCGACCACATGAAGCAGCACGACTTCTT
CAAGTCCGCCATGCCCGAAGGCTACGTCCAGGAGCGCACCATCTTCTTCAAGGACGACGGCAACTACAAG
ACCCGCGCCGAGGTGAAGTTCGAGGGCGACACCCTGGTGAACCGCATCGAGCTGAAGGGCATCGACTTCA
AGGAGGACGGCAACATCCTGGGGCACAAGCTGGAGTACAACTACAACTGCCACAACGTCTATATCATGGC
CGACAAGCAGAAGAACGGCATCAAGGTGAACTTCAAGATCCGCCACAACATCGAGGACGGCAGCGTGCAG
CTCGCCGACCACTACCAGCAGAACACCCCCATCGGCGACGGCCCCGTGCTGCTGCCCGACAACCACTACC
TGAGCACCTGCTCCGCCCTGAGCAAAGACCCCAACGAGAAGCGCGATCACATGGTCCTGCTGGAGTTCGT
GACCGCCGCCGGGATCACTCTCGGCATGGACGAGCTGTACAAGACTAGTGGTGGTTCAGGTGGTGGTGGT
TCAGGTGGTGGTGGTTCAGGTGGAGGAGGATCAGGAGGAGGAGGATCAGGAGGAGGAGGATCAGGAGGAG
AATTCGATATCTCAGAATTCTATAAGCTAGCACCTGTTGACAAGAAAGGCCAACCATTCCCCTTCGACCA
ATTAAAGGGAAAAGTGGTGCTTATCGTTAATGTTGCCTCCAAATGTGGATTCACTCCTCAATACAAAGAA
CTAGAGGCCTTGTACAAACGTTATAAGGACGAAGGATTTACCATCATCGGGTTCCCATGCAACCAGTTTG
GCCACCAAGAACCTGGCTCTGATGAAGAAATTGCCCAGTTCTGCCAACTGAACTATGGCGTGACTTTCCC
CATTATGAAAAAAATTGACGTTAATGGTGGCAATGAGGACCCTGTTTACAAGTTTTTGAAGAGCCAAAAA
TCCGGTATGTTGGGCTTGAGAGGTATCAAATGGAATTTTGAAAAATTCTTAGTCGATAAAAAGGGTAAAG
TGTACGAAAGATACTCTTCACTAACCAAACCTTCTTCGTTGTCCGAAACCATCGAAGAACTTTTGAAAGA
GGTGGAATAG
